>Addgene plasmid #173388 | RVD-TA9 | addgene full sequence | sequence record 361574 | Addgene NGS Result
ACTGGGGATCAAGCCTGATTGGGAGAAAATAAAATATCCCCTATAGTGAGTCGTATTACATGGTCATAGC
TGTTTCCTGGCAGCTCTGGCCCGTGTCTCAAAATCTCTGATGTTACATTGCACAAGATAAAAATATATCA
TCATGCCTCCTCTAGACCAAAGCTGGTCTCAAGAGGCAATCGCTACAACTTGATCTGGGGTGAGTCCGTG
GGCTTGACAGAGAACTGGAAGGAGGCGCTGAACCGTCTCAAGAGCCTGTTTGCCACCAATATTACTAGCA
ATCGCTACAACTTGCTCGGGCGTCAGGCCGTGGGCTTGACAGAGAACTGGTAGAAGGCGCTGAACAGTCT
CAAGAGCCTGTTTGCCACCCCCATTGGAACGAGACCATATCTGGTCGAGCCACCCATGACCAAAATCCCT
TAACGTGAGTTACGCGTCGTTCCACTGAGCGTCAGACCCCGTAGAAAAGATCAAAGGATCTTCTTGAGAT
CCTTTTTTTCTGCGCGTAATCTGCTGCTTGCAAACAAAAAAACCACCGCTACCAGCGGTGGTTTGTTTGC
CGGATCAAGAGCTACCAACTCTTTTTCCGAAGGTAACTGGCTTCAGCAGAGCGCAGATACCAAATACTGT
TCTTCTAGTGTAGCCGTAGTTAGGCCACCACTTCAAGAACTCTGTAGCACCGCCTACATACCTCGCTCTG
CTAATCCTGTTACCAGTGGCTGCTGCCAGTGGCGATAAGTCGTGTCTTACCGGGTTGGACTCAAGACGAT
AGTTACCGGATAAGGCGCAGCGGTCGGGCTGAACGGGGGGTTCGTGCACACAGCCCAGCTTGGAGCGAAC
GACCTACACCGAACTGAGATACCTACAGCGTGAGCTATGAGAAAGCGCCACGCTTCCCGAAGGGAGAAAG
GCGGACAGGTATCCGGTAAGCGGCAGGGTCGGAACAGGAGAGCGCACGAGGGAGCTTCCAGGGGGAAACG
CCTGGTATCTTTATAGTCCTGTCGGGTTTCGCCACCTCTGACTTGAGCGTCGATTTTTGTGATGCTCGTC
AGGGGGGCGGAGCCTATGGAAAAACGCCAGCAACGCGGCCTTTTTACGGTTCCTGGCCTTTTGCTGGCCT
TTTGCTCACATGTTCTTTCCTGCGTTATCCACAGAATCAGGGGATAACGCAGGAAAGAACATGAATTAAT
TCTCATGTTTGACAGCTTATCATCGATTAGCTTTAATGCGGTAGTTTATCACAGTTAAATTGCTAACGCA
GTCAGGCACCGTGTATGAAATCTAACAATGCGCTCATCGTCATCCTCGGCACCGTCACCCTGGATGCTGT
AGGCATAGGCTTGGTTATGCCGGTACTGCCGGGCCTCTTGCGGGATATCGTCCATTCCGACAGCATCGCC
AGTCACTATGGCGTGCTGCTAGCGCTATATGCGTTGATGCAATTTCTATGCGCACCCGTTCTCGGAGCAC
TGTCCGACCGCTTTGGCCGCCGCCCAGTCCTGCTCGCTTCGCTACTTGGAGCCACTATCGACTACGCGAT
CATGGCGACCACACCCGTCCTGTGGATTCTCTACGCCGGACGCATCGTGGCCGGCATCACCGGCGCCACA
GGTGCGGTTGCTGGCGCCTATATCGCCGACATCACCGATGGGGAAGATCGGGCTCGCCACTTCGGGCTCA
TGAGCGCTTGTTTCGGCGTGGGTATGGTGGCAGGCCCCGTGGCCGGGGGACTGTTGGGCGCCATCTCCTT
ACATGCACCATTCCTTGCGGCGGCGGTGCTCAACGGCCTCAACCTACTACTGGGCTGCTTCCTAATGCAG
GAGTCGCATAAGGGAGAGCGCCGACCCATGCCCTTGAGAGCCTTCAACCCAGTCAGCTCCTTCCGGTGGG
CGCGGGGCATGACTATCGTCGCCGCACTTATGACTGTCTTCTTTATCATGCAACTCGTAGGACAGGTGCC
GGCAGCGCTCTGGGTCATTTTCGGCGAGGACCGCTTTCGCTGGAGCGCGACGATGATCGGCCTGTCGCTT
GCGGTATTCGGAATCTTGCACGCCCTCGCTCAAGCCTTCGTCACTGGTCCCGCCACCAAACGTTTCGGCG
AGAAGCAGGCCATTATCGCCGGCATGGCGGCCGACGCGCTGGGCTACGTCTTGCTGGCGTTCGCGACGCG
AGGCTGGATGGCCTTCCCCATTATGATTCTTCTCGCTTCCGGCGGCATCGGGATGCCCGCGTTGCAGGCC
ATGCTGTCCAGGCAGGTAGATGACGACCATCAGGGACAGCTTCAAGGATCGCTCGCGGCTCTTACCAGCC
TAACTTCGATCATTGGACCGCTGATCGTCACGGCGATTTATGCCGCCTCGGCGAGCACATGGAACGGGTT
GGCATGGATTGTAGGCGCCGCCCTATACCTTGTCTGCCTCCCCGCGTTGCGTCGCGGTGCATGGAGCCGG
GCCACCTCGACCTGAATGGAAGCCGGCGGCACCTCGCTAACGGATTCACCACTCCAAGAATTGGAGCCAA
TCAATTCTTGCGGAGAACTGTGAATGCGCAAACCAACCCTTGATCGGGGAAGAACAGTATGTCGAGCTAT
TTTTTGACTT
Features (pLannotate 1.2.2; 6 found; start..end, strand, type, name):
     40..58      -  promoter       T7 promoter: promoter for bacteriophage T7 RNA polymerase
    484..1072    +  rep_origin     ori: high-copy-number ColE1/pMB1/pBR322/pUC origin of replication
   1144..1183    -  rep_origin     RSF ori (fragment): Plasmids containing the RSF 1030 origin of replication can be propagated in E. coli cells that contain additional plasmids with compatible origins.
   1199..1227    +  promoter       tet promoter: E. coli promoter for tetracycline efflux protein gene
   1275..2465    +  CDS            TcR: tetracycline efflux protein; tet; confers resistance to tetracycline
   2563..37      +  CDS            KanR (fragment) (across the origin): aminoglycoside phosphotransferase; aphA-3; confers resistance to kanamycin
