[The description below was written by a language model from this plasmid's Addgene catalogue record and pLannotate feature annotations shown in this document.]
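Description:
RVD-TA9 is a small (about 2.6 kb) bacterial cloning plasmid that serves as one module in a library for one-step assembly of custom TALE repeat arrays, such as those used to build DdCBE mitochondrial base editors or other TALE-based proteins. Its backbone is a tetracycline-resistant T vector. The synthetic insert was placed into the vector's TA cloning site, although the catalogue lists the cloning method as restriction enzyme with unknown sites. The vector type is otherwise unspecified. The plasmid is maintained at high copy number in E. coli through a ColE1/pUC-type origin. Selection relies on a tetracycline efflux gene (TcR) driven by its native tet promoter.

The payload is a dimer of two TALE repeats carrying the repeat-variable diresidues NG and NI, designated for position 9 of the array. In the standard TALE code NG recognises thymine and NI recognises adenine, which matches the "TA" in the plasmid name. Position-specific dimer modules of this kind are combined in a defined order to produce an array that reads a chosen DNA target, but the record does not describe the assembly chemistry or the flanking sites used.

The automated feature table does not annotate the RVD insert itself. It lists only backbone elements: the origin, the tet promoter and TcR, and a T7 promoter near the cloning region. It also reports short fragments matching an RSF origin and a kanamycin resistance gene. These fragments are probably non-functional remnants or partial matches, since tetracycline is the only recorded selection. The plasmid carries no annotated expression elements for eukaryotic cells and functions purely as a parts donor.
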