Addgene plasmid #173388: RVD-TA9
Purpose: One-step assembly of custom RVD arrays to construct DdCBE, TALE, etc.
Depositing lab: Bin Shen. Depositing organization: Nanjing Medical University. Publication: Precision modeling of mitochondrial diseases in zebrafish via DdCBE-mediated mtDNA base editing. Guo J, Zhang X, Chen X, Sun H, Dai Y, Wang J, Qian X, Tan L, Lou X, Shen B. Cell Discov. 2021 Sep 3;7(1):78. doi: 10.1038/s41421-021-00307-9. PubMed 34480028.
Backbone
  Vector backbone: TetR T vector
  Vector type: Unspecified
Growth in bacteria
  Bacterial resistance: Tetracycline, 10 μg/mL
  Growth temperature: 37°C
  Growth strain: DH5alpha
  Copy number: High Copy
Gene/Insert
  Gene/Insert name: NG-NI dimer RVD at Position9
  Species: Synthetic
  Mutation: no
  Cloning method: Restriction Enzyme; 5′ cloning site Unknown (unknown if destroyed)
Terms and licenses: Academic/Nonprofit Terms; Industry Terms: Not Available to Industry
Depositor comments: RVD is inserted into TA site of TetR T vector
How to cite: RVD-TA9 was a gift from Bin Shen (Addgene plasmid # 173388 ; http://n2t.net/addgene:173388 ; RRID:Addgene_173388)
