>Addgene plasmid #173388 | RVD-TA9 | depositor partial sequence | sequence record 336343 | RVD flanked by two Bsa I sites
GGTCTCGTTCCAATGGGGGTGGCAAACAGGCTCTTGAGACTGTTCAGCGCCTTCTACCAGTTCTCTGTCA
AGCCCACGGCCTGACGCCCGAGCAAGTTGTAGCGATTGCTAGTAATATTGGTGGCAAACAGGCTCTTGAG
ACGGTTCAGCGCCTCCTTCCAGTTCTCTGTCAAGCCCACGGACTCACCCCAGATCAAGTTGTAGCGATTG
CCTCTTGAGACC
